>Addgene plasmid #233249 | pLentiCRISPR V2 Neo sgITGB1_2 | addgene full sequence | sequence record 465549 | Addgene NGS Result
ACGCAGTGCCGATCCGTTCACTAATCGAATGGATCTGTCTCTGTCTCTCTCTCCACCTTCTTCTTCTATT
CCTTCGGGCCTGTCGGGTCCCCTCGGGGTTGGGAGGTGGGTCTGAAACGATAATGGTGAATATCCCTGCC
TAACTCTATTCACTATAGAAAGTACAGCAAAAACTATTCTTAAACCTACCAAGCCTCCTACTATCATTAT
GAATAATTTTATATACCACAGCCAATTTGTTATGTTAAACCAATTCCACAAACTTGCCCATTTATCTAAT
TCCAATAATTCTTGTTCATTCTTTTCTTGCTGGTTTTGCGATTCTTCAATTAAGGAGTGTATTAAGCTTG
TGTAATTGTTAATTTCTCTGTCCCACTCCATCCAGGTCGTGTGATTCCAAATCTGTTCCAGAGATTTATT
ACTCCAACTAGCATTCCAAGGCACAGCAGTGGTGCAAATGAGTTTTCCAGAGCAACCCCAAATCCCCAGG
AGCTGTTGATCCTTTAGGTATCTTTCCACAGCCAGGATTCTTGCCTGGAGCTGCTTGATGCCCCAGACTG
TGAGTTGCAACAGATGCTGTTGCGCCTCAATAGCCCTCAGCAAATTGTTCTGCTGCTGCACTATACCAGA
CAATAATTGTCTGGCCTGTACCGTCAGCGTCATTGACGCTGCGCCCATAGTGCTTCCTGCTGCTCCCAAG
AACCCAAGGAACAAAGCTCCTATTCCCACTGCTCTTTTTTCTCTCTGCACCACTCTTCTCTTTGCCTTGG
TGGGTGCTACTCCTAATGGTTCAATTTTTACTACTTTATATTTATATAATTCACTTCTCCAATTGTCCCT
CATATCTCCTCCTCCAGGTCTGAAGATCAGCGGCCGCTTGCTGTGCGGTGGTCTTACTTTTGTTTTGCTC
TTCCTCTATCTTGTCTAAAGCTTCCTTGGTGTCTTTTATCTCTATCCTTTGATGCACACAATAGAGGGTT
GCTACTGTATTATATAATGATCTAAGTTCTTCTGATCCTGTCTGAAGGGATGGTTGTAGCTGTCCCAGTA
TTTGTCTACAGCCTTCTGATGTTTCTAACAGGCCAGGATTAACTGCGAATCGTTCTAGCTCCCTGCTTGC
CCATACTATATGTTTTAATTTATATTTTTTCTTTCCCCCTGGCCTTAACCGAATTTTTTCCCATCGCGAT
CTAATTCTCCCCCGCTTAATACTGACGCTCTCGCACCCATCTCTCTCCTTCTAGCCTCCGCTAGTCAAAA
TTTTTGGCGTACTCACCAGTCGCCGCCCCTCGCCTCTTGCCGTGCGCGCTTCAGCAAGCCGAGTCCTGCG
TCGAGAGAGCTCCTCTGGTTTCCCTTTCGCTTTCAAGTCCCTGTTCGGGCGCCACTGCTAGAGATTTTCC
ACACTGACTAAAAGGGTCTGAGGGATCTCTAGTTACCAGAGTCACACAACAGACGGGCACACACTACTTG
AAGCACTCAAGGCAAGCTTTATTGAGGCTTAAGCAGTGGGTTCCCTAGTTAGCCAGAGAGCTCCCAGGCT
CAGATCTGGTCTAACCAGAGAGACCCAGTACAGGCAAAACGCGCTGCTTATATAGACCTCCCACCGTACA
CGCCTACCGCCCATTTGCGTCAATGGGGCGGAGTTGTTACGACATTTTGGAAAGTCCCGTTGATTTTGGT
GCCAAAACAAACTCCCATTGACGTCAATGGGGTGGAGACTTGGAAATCCCCGTGAGTCAAACCGCTATCC
ACGCCCATTGATGTACTGCCAAAACCGCATCACCATGGTAATAGCGATGACTAATACGTAGATGTACTGC
CAAGTAGGAAAGTCCCATAAGGTCATGTACTGGGCATAATGCCAGGCGGGCCATTTACCGTCATTGACGT
CAATAGGGGGCGTACTTGGCATATGATACACTTGATGTACTGCCAAGTGGGCAGTTTACCGTAAATACTC
CACCCATTGACGTCAATGGAAAGTCCCTATTGGCGTTACTATGGGAACATACGTCATTATTGACGTCAAT
GGGCGGGGGTCGTTGGGCGGTCAGCCAGGCGGGCCATTTACCGTAAGTTATGTAACGCGGAACTCCATAT
ATGGGCTATGAACTAATGACCCCGTAATTGATTACTATTAATAACTAGTCAATAATCAATGTCAACGCGC
GCGTATATCTGGCCCGTACATCGCGAAGCAGCGCAAAACGCCTAACCCTAAGCAGATTCTTCATGCAATT
GTCGGTCAAGCCTTGCCTTGTTGTAGCTTAAATTTTGCTCGCGCACTACTCAGCGACCTCCAACACACAA
GCAGGGAGCAGATACTGGCTTAACTATGCGGCATCAGAGCAGATTGTACTGAGAGTGCACCATAGGGGAT
CGGGAGATCTCCCGATCCGTCGACGTCAGGTGGCACTTTTCGGGGAAATGTGCGCGGAACCCCTATTTGT
TTATTTTTCTAAATACATTCAAATATGTATCCGCTCATGAGACAATAACCCTGATAAATGCTTCAATAAT
ATTGAAAAAGGAAGAGTATGAGTATTCAACATTTCCGTGTCGCCCTTATTCCCTTTTTTGCGGCATTTTG
CCTTCCTGTTTTTGCTCACCCAGAAACGCTGGTGAAAGTAAAAGATGCTGAAGATCAGTTGGGTGCACGA
GTGGGTTACATCGAACTGGATCTCAACAGCGGTAAGATCCTTGAGAGTTTTCGCCCCGAAGAACGTTTTC
CAATGATGAGCACTTTTAAAGTTCTGCTATGTGGCGCGGTATTATCCCGTATTGACGCCGGGCAAGAGCA
ACTCGGTCGCCGCATACACTATTCTCAGAATGACTTGGTTGAGTACTCACCAGTCACAGAAAAGCATCTT
ACGGATGGCATGACAGTAAGAGAATTATGCAGTGCTGCCATAACCATGAGTGATAACACTGCGGCCAACT
TACTTCTGACAACGATCGGAGGACCGAAGGAGCTAACCGCTTTTTTGCACAACATGGGGGATCATGTAAC
TCGCCTTGATCGTTGGGAACCGGAGCTGAATGAAGCCATACCAAACGACGAGCGTGACACCACGATGCCT
GTAGCAATGGCAACAACGTTGCGCAAACTATTAACTGGCGAACTACTTACTCTAGCTTCCCGGCAACAAT
TAATAGACTGGATGGAGGCGGATAAAGTTGCAGGACCACTTCTGCGCTCGGCCCTTCCGGCTGGCTGGTT
TATTGCTGATAAATCTGGAGCCGGTGAGCGTGGGTCTCGCGGTATCATTGCAGCACTGGGGCCAGATGGT
AAGCCCTCCCGTATCGTAGTTATCTACACGACGGGGAGTCAGGCAACTATGGATGAACGAAATAGACAGA
TCGCTGAGATAGGTGCCTCACTGATTAAGCATTGGTAACTGTCAGACCAAGTTTACTCATATATACTTTA
GATTGATTTAAAACTTCATTTTTAATTTAAAAGGATCTAGGTGAAGATCCTTTTTGATAATCTCATGACC
AAAATCCCTTAACGTGAGTTTTCGTTCCACTGAGCGTCAGACCCCGTAGAAAAGATCAAAGGATCTTCTT
GAGATCCTTTTTTTCTGCGCGTAATCTGCTGCTTGCAAACAAAAAAACCACCGCTACCAGCGGTGGTTTG
TTTGCCGGATCAAGAGCTACCAACTCTTTTTCCGAAGGTAACTGGCTTCAGCAGAGCGCAGATACCAAAT
ACTGTTCTTCTAGTGTAGCCGTAGTTAGGCCACCACTTCAAGAACTCTGTAGCACCGCCTACATACCTCG
CTCTGCTAATCCTGTTACCAGTGGCTGCTGCCAGTGGCGATAAGTCGTGTCTTACCGGGTTGGACTCAAG
ACGATAGTTACCGGATAAGGCGCAGCGGTCGGGCTGAACGGGGGGTTCGTGCACACAGCCCAGCTTGGAG
CGAACGACCTACACCGAACTGAGATACCTACAGCGTGAGCTATGAGAAAGCGCCACGCTTCCCGAAGGGA
GAAAGGCGGACAGGTATCCGGTAAGCGGCAGGGTCGGAACAGGAGAGCGCACGAGGGAGCTTCCAGGGGG
AAACGCCTGGTATCTTTATAGTCCTGTCGGGTTTCGCCACCTCTGACTTGAGCGTCGATTTTTGTGATGC
TCGTCAGGGGGGCGGAGCCTATGGAAAAACGCCAGCAACGCGGCCTTTTTACGGTTCCTGGCCTTTTGCT
GGCCTTTTGCTCACATGTTCTTTCCTGCGTTATCCCCTGATTCTGTGGATAACCGTATTACCGCCTTTGA
GTGAGCTGATACCGCTCGCCGCAGCCGAACGACCGAGCGCAGCGAGTCAGTGAGCGAGGAAGCGGAAGAG
CGCCCAATACGCAAACCGCCTCTCCCCGCGCGTTGGCCGATTCATTAATGCAGCTGGCACGACAGGTTTC
CCGACTGGAAAGCGGGCAGTGAGCGCAACGCAATTAATGTGAGTTAGCTCACTCATTAGGCACCCCAGGC
TTTACACTTTATGCTTCCGGCTCGTATGTTGTGTGGAATTGTGAGCGGATAACAATTTCACACAGGAAAC
AGCTATGACCATGATTACGCCAAGCTCTAGCTAGAGGTCGACGGTATACAGACATGATAAGATACATTGA
TGAGTTTGGACAAACCACAACTAGAATGCAGTGAAAAAAATGCTTTATTTGTGAAATTTGTGATGCTATT
GCTTTATTTGTAACCATTATAAGCTGCAATAAACAAGTTGGGGTGGGCGAAGAACTCCAGCATGAGATCC
CCGCGCTGGAGGATCATCCAGCCGGCGTCCCGGAAAACGATTCCGAAGCCCAACCTTTCATAGAAGGCGG
CGGTGGAATCGAAATCTCGTAGCACGTGTCAGTCCTGCTCCTCGGCCACGAAGTGCACGCAGTTGCCGGC
CGGGTCGCGCAGGGCGAACTCCCGCCCCCACGGCTGCTCGCCGATCTCGGTCATGGCCGGCCCGGAGGCG
TCCCGGAAGTTCGTGGACACGACCTCCGACCACTCGGCGTACAGCTCGTCCAGGCCGCGCACCCACACCC
AGGCCAGGGTGTTGTCCGGCACCACCTGGTCCTGGACCGCGCTGATGAACAGGGTCACGTCGTCCCGGAC
CACACCGGCGAAGTCGTCCTCCACGAAGTCCCGGGAGAACCCGAGCCGGTCGGTCCAGAACTCGACCGCT
CCGGCGACGTCGCGCGCGGTGAGCACCGGAACGGCACTGGTCAACTTGGCCATGGTTTAGTTCCTCACCT
TGTCGTATTATACTATGCCGATATACTATGCCGATGATTAATTGTCAACACGTGCTGATCAGATCCGAAA
ATGGATATACAAGCTCCCGGGAGCTTTTTGCAAAAGCCTAGGCCTCCAAAAAAGCCTCCTCACTACTTCT
GGAATAGCTCAGAGGCAGAGGCGGCCTCGGCCTCTGCATAAATAAAAAAAATTAGTCAGCCATGGGGCGG
AGAATGGGCGGAACTGGGCGGAGTTAGGGGCGGGATGGGCGGAGTTAGGGGCGGGACTATGGTTGCTGAC
TAATTGAGATGCATGCTTTGCATACTTCTGCCTGCTGGGGAGCCTGGGGACTTTCCACACCTGGTTGCTG
ACTAATTGAGATGCATGCTTTGCATACTTCTGCCTGCTGGGGAGCCTGGGGACTTTCCACACCCTAACTG
ACACACATTCCACAGAATTAATTCGCGTTAAATTTTTGTTAAATCAGCTCATTTTTTAACCAATAGGCCG
AAATCGGCAAAATCCCTTATAAATCAAAAGAATAGACCGAGATAGGGT
[37 nt withheld, positions 5789-5825]
AAAGAACGTGGACTCCAACGTCAAAGG
[49 nt withheld, positions 5853-5901]
T
[91 nt withheld, positions 5903-5993]
G
[124 nt withheld, positions 5995-6118]
GGGGATACCCCCTAGAGCCCCAGCTGGTTCTTTCCGCCTCAGAAGCCATAGAGCCCACCGCATCCCCAGC
ATGCCTGCTATTGTCTTCCCAATCCTCCCCCTTGCTGTCCTGCCCCACCCCACCCCCCAGAATAGAATGA
CACCTACTCAGACAATGCGATGCAATTTCCTCATTTTATTAGGAAAGGACAGTGGGAGTGGCACCTTCCA
GGGTCAAGGAAGGCACGGGGGAGGGGCAAACAACAGATGGCTGGCAACTAGAAGGCACAGTCGAGGCTGA
TCAGCGGGTTTAAACGGGCCCTGCTAGAGATTTTCCACACTGACTAAAAGGGTCTGAGGGATCTCTAGTT
ACCAGAGTCACACAACAGACGGGCACACACTACTTGAAGCACTCAAGGCAAGCTTTATTGAGGCTTAAGC
AGTGGGTTCCCTAGTTAGCCAGAGAGCTCCCAGGCTCAGATCTGGTCTAACCAGAGAGACCCAGTACAAG
CAAAAAGCAGATCTTGTCTTCGTTGGGAGTGAATTAGCCCTTCCAGTCCCCCCTTTTCTTTTAAAAAGTG
GCTAAGATCTACAGCTGCCTTGTAAGTCATTGGTCTTAAAGTCGACGCGGGGAGGCGGCCCAAAGGGAGA
TCCGACTCGTCTGAGGGCGAAGGCGAAGACGCGGAAGAGGCCGCAGAGCCGGCAGCAGGCCGCGGGAAGG
AAGGTCCGCTGGATTGAGGGCCGAAGGGACGTAGCAGAAGGACGTCCCGCGCAGAATCCAGGTGGCAACA
CAGGCGAGCAGCCAAGGAAAGGACGATGATTTCCCCGACAACACCACGGAATTGTCAGTGCCCAACAGCC
GAGCCCCTGTCCAGCAGCGGGCAAGGCAGGCGGCGATGAGTTCCGCCGTGGCAATAGGGAGGGGGAAAGC
GAAAGTCCCGGAAAGGAGCTGACAGGTGGTGGCAATGCCCCAACCAGTGGGGGTTGCGTCAGCAAACACA
GTGCACACCACGCCACGTTGCCTGACAACGGGCCACAACTCCTCATAAAGAGACAGCAACCAGGATTTAT
ACAAGGAGGAGAAAATGAAAGCCATACGGGAAGCAATAGCATGATACAAAGGCATTAAAGCAGCGTATCC
ACATAGCGTAAAAGGAGCAACATAGTTAAGAATACCAGTCAATCTTTCACAAATTTTGTAATCCAGAGGT
TGATTGTCGACTTAACGCGTTCAGAAGAACTCGTCAAGAAGGCGATAGAAGGCGATGCGCTGCGAATCGG
GAGCGGCGATACCGTAAAGCACGAGGAAGCGGTCAGCCCATTCGCCGCCAAGCTCTTCAGCAATATCACG
GGTAGCCAACGCTATGTCCTGATAGCGGTCCGCCACACCCAGCCGGCCACAGTCGATGAATCCAGAAAAG
CGGCCATTTTCCACCATGATATTCGGCAAGCAGGCATCGCCATGGGTCACGACGAGATCCTCGCCGTCGG
GCATGCGCGCCTTGAGCCTGGCGAACAGTTCGGCTGGCGCGAGCCCCTGATGCTCTTCGTCCAGATCATC
CTGATCGACAAGACCGGCTTCCATCCGAGTACGTGCTCGCTCGATGCGATGTTTCGCTTGGTGGTCGAAT
GGGCAGGTAGCCGGATCAAGCGTATGCAGCCGCCGCATTGCATCAGCCATGATGGATACTTTCTCGGCAG
GAGCAAGGTGAGATGACAGGAGATCCTGCCCCGGCACTTCGCCCAATAGCAGCCAGTCCCTTCCCGCTTC
AGTGACAACGTCGAGCACAGCTGCGCAAGGAACGCCCGTCGTGGCCAGCCACGATAGCCGCGCTGCCTCG
TCCTGCAGTTCATTCAGGGCACCGGACAGGTCGGTCTTGACAAAAAGAACCGGGCGCCCCTGCGCTGACA
GCCGGAACACGGCGGCATCAGAGCAGCCGATTGTCTGTTGTGCCCAGTCATAGCCGAATAGCCTCTCCAC
CCAAGCGGCCGGAGAACCTGCGTGCAATCCATCTTGTTCAATCGGTCCAGGATTCTCTTCGACATCTCCG
GCTTGTTTCAGCAGAGAGAAGTTTGTTGCGCCGGATCCCTTATCGTCATCGTCTTTGTAATCTTTCTTCT
TCTTAGCCTGTCCAGCCTTCTTTGTGGCGGCAGGTCGCTTGTCGCCTCCCAGCTGAGACAGGTCGATCCG
TGTCTCGTACAGGCCGGTGATGCTCTGGTGGATCAGGGTGGCGTCCAGCACCTCTTTGGTGCTGGTGTAC
CTCTTCCGGTCGATGGTGGTGTCAAAGTACTTGAAGGCGGCAGGGGCTCCCAGATTGGTCAGGGTAAACA
GGTGGATGATATTCTCGGCCTGCTCTCTGATGGGCTTATCCCGGTGCTTGTTGTAGGCGGACAGCACTTT
GTCCAGATTAGCGTCGGCCAGGATCACTCTCTTGGAGAACTCGCTGATCTGCTCGATGATCTCGTCCAGG
TAGTGCTTGTGCTGTTCCACAAACAGCTGTTTCTGCTCATTATCCTCGGGGGAGCCCTTCAGCTTCTCAT
AGTGGCTGGCCAGGTACAGGAAGTTCACATATTTGGAGGGCAGGGCCAGTTCGTTTCCCTTCTGCAGTTC
GCCGGCAGAGGCCAGCATTCTCTTCCGGCCGTTTTCCAGCTCGAACAGGGAGTACTTAGGCAGCTTGATG
ATCAGGTCCTTTTTCACTTCTTTGTAGCCCTTGGCTTCCAGAAAGTCGATGGGATTCTTCTCGAAGCTGC
TTCTTTCCATGATGGTGATCCCCAGCAGCTCTTTCACACTCTTCAGTTTCTTGGACTTGCCCTTTTCCAC
TTTGGCCACCACCAGCACAGAATAGGCCACGGTGGGGCTGTCGAAGCCGCCGTACTTCTTAGGGTCCCAG
TCCTTCTTTCTGGCGATCAGCTTATCGCTGTTCCTCTTGGGCAGGATAGACTCTTTGCTGAAGCCGCCTG
TCTGCACCTCGGTCTTTTTCACGATATTCACTTGGGGCATGCTCAGCACTTTCCGCACGGTGGCAAAATC
CCGGCCCTTATCCCACACGATCTCCCCGGTTTCGCCGTTTGTCTCGATCAGAGGCCGCTTCCGGATCTCG
CCGTTGGCCAGGGTAATCTCGGTCTTGAAAAAGTTCATGATGTTGCTGTAGAAGAAGTACTTGGCGGTAG
CCTTGCCGATTTCCTGCTCGCTCTTGGCGATCATCTTCCGCACGTCGTACACCTTGTAGTCGCCGTACAC
GAACTCGCTTTCCAGCTTAGGGTACTTTTTGATCAGGGCGGTTCCCACGACGGCGTTCAGGTAGGCGTCG
TGGGCGTGGTGGTAGTTGTTGATCTCGCGCACTTTGTAAAACTGGAAATCCTTCCGGAAATCGGACACCA
GCTTGGACTTCAGGGTGATCACTTTCACTTCCCGGATCAGCTTGTCATTCTCGTCGTACTTAGTGTTCAT
CCGGGAGTCCAGGATCTGTGCCACGTGCTTTGTGATCTGCCGGGTTTCCACCAGCTGTCTCTTGATGAAG
CCGGCCTTATCCAGTTCGCTCAGGCCGCCTCTCTCGGCCTTGGTCAGATTGTCGAACTTTCTCTGGGTAA
TCAGCTTGGCGTTCAGCAGCTGCCGCCAGTAGTTCTTCATCTTCTTCACGACCTCTTCGGAGGGCACGTT
GTCGCTCTTGCCCCGGTTCTTGTCGCTTCTGGTCAGCACCTTGTTGTCGATGGAGTCGTCCTTCAGAAAG
CTCTGAGGCACGATATGGTCCACATCGTAGTCGGACAGCCGGTTGATGTCCAGTTCCTGGTCCACGTACA
TATCCCGCCCATTCTGCAGGTAGTACAGGTACAGCTTCTCGTTCTGCAGCTGGGTGTTTTCCACGGGGTG
TTCTTTCAGGATCTGGCTGCCCAGCTCTTTGATGCCCTCTTCGATCCGCTTCATTCTCTCGCGGCTGTTC
TTCTGTCCCTTCTGGGTGGTCTGGTTCTCTCTGGCCATTTCGATCACGATGTTCTCGGGCTTGTGCCGGC
CCATCACTTTCACGAGCTCGTCCACCACCTTCACTGTCTGCAGGATGCCCTTCTTAATGGCGGGGCTGCC
GGCCAGATTGGCAATGTGCTCGTGCAGGCTATCGCCCTGGCCGGACACCTGGGCTTTCTGGATGTCCTCT
TTAAAGGTCAGGCTGTCGTCGTGGATCAGCTGCATGAAGTTTCTGTTGGCGAAGCCGTCGGACTTCAGGA
AATCCAGGATTGTCTTGCCGGACTGCTTGTCCCGGATGCCGTTGATCAGCTTCCGGCTCAGCCTGCCCCA
GCCGGTGTATCTCCGCCGCTTCAGCTGCTTCATCACTTTGTCGTCGAACAGGTGGGCATAGGTTTTCAGC
CGTTCCTCGATCATCTCTCTGTCCTCAAACAGTGTCAGGGTCAGCACGATATCTTCCAGAATGTCCTCGT
TTTCCTCATTGTCCAGGAAGTCCTTGTCCTTGATAATTTTCAGCAGATCGTGGTATGTGCCCAGGGAGGC
GTTGAACCGATCTTCCACGCCGGAGATTTCCACGGAGTCGAAGCACTCGATTTTCTTGAAGTAGTCCTCT
TTCAGCTGCTTCACGGTCACTTTCCGGTTGGTCTTGAACAGCAGGTCCACGATGGCCTTTTTCTGCTCGC
CGCTCAGGAAGGCGGGCTTTCTCATTCCCTCGGTCACGTATTTCACTTTGGTCAGCTCGTTATACACGGT
GAAGTACTCGTACAGCAGGCTGTGCTTGGGCAGCACCTTCTCGTTGGGCAGGTTCTTATCGAAGTTGGTC
ATCCGCTCGATGAAGCTCTGGGCGGAAGCGCCCTTGTCCACCACTTCCTCGAAGTTCCAGGGGGTGATGG
TTTCCTCGCTCTTTCTGGTCATCCAGGCGAATCTGCTGTTTCCCCTGGCCAGAGGGCCCACGTAGTAGGG
GATGCGGAAGGTCAGGATCTTCTCGATCTTTTCCCGGTTGTCCTTCAGGAATGGGTAAAAATCTTCCTGC
CGCCGCAGAATGGCGTGCAGCTCTCCCAGGTGGATCTGGTGGGGGATGCTGCCGTTGTCGAAGGTCCGCT
GCTTCCGCAGCAGGTCCTCTCTGTTCAGCTTCACGAGCAGTTCCTCGGTGCCGTCCATCTTTTCCAGGAT
GGGCTTGATGAACTTGTAGAACTCTTCCTGGCTGGCTCCGCCGTCAATGTAGCCGGCGTAGCCGTTCTTG
CTCTGGTCGAAGAAAATCTCTTTGTACTTCTCAGGCAGCTGCTGCCGCACGAGAGCTTTCAGCAGGGTCA
GGTCCTGGTGGTGCTCGTCGTATCTCTTGATCATAGAGGCGCTCAGGGGGGCCTTGGTGATCTCGGTGTT
CACTCTCAGGATGTCGCTCAGCAGGATGGCGTCGGACAGGTTCTTGGCGGCCAGAAACAGGTCGGCGTAC
TGGTCGCCGATCTGGGCCAGCAGGTTGTCCAGGTCGTCGTCGTAGGTGTCCTTGCTCAGCTGCAGTTTGG
CATCCTCGGCCAGGTCGAAGTTGCTCTTGAAGTTGGGGGTCAGGCCCAGGCTCAGGGCAATCAGGTTTCC
GAACAGGCCATTCTTCTTCTCGCCGGGCAGCTGGGCGATCAGATTTTCCAGCCGTCTGCTCTTGCTCAGT
CTGGCAGACAGGATGGCCTTGGCGTCCACGCCGCTGGCGTTGATGGGGTTTTCCTCGAACAGCTGGTTGT
AGGTCTGCACCAGCTGGATGAACAGCTTGTCCACGTCGCTGTTGTCGGGGTTCAGGTCGCCCTCGATCAG
GAAGTGGCCCCGGAACTTGATCATGTGGGCCAGGGCCAGATAGATCAGCCGCAGGTCGGCCTTGTCGGTG
CTGTCCACCAGTTTCTTTCTCAGGTGGTAGATGGTGGGGTACTTCTCGTGGTAGGCCACCTCGTCCACGA
TGTTGCCGAAGATGGGGTGCCGCTCGTGCTTCTTATCCTCTTCCACCAGGAAGGACTCTTCCAGTCTGTG
GAAGAAGCTGTCGTCCACCTTGGCCATCTCGTTGCTGAAGATCTCTTGCAGATAGCAGATCCGGTTCTTC
CGTCTGGTGTATCTTCTTCTGGCGGTTCTCTTCAGCCGGGTGGCCTCGGCTGTTTCGCCGCTGTCGAACA
GCAGGGCTCCGATCAGGTTCTTCTTGATGCTGTGCCGGTCGGTGTTGCCCAGCACCTTGAATTTCTTGCT
GGGCACCTTGTACTCGTCGGTGATCACGGCCCAGCCCACAGAGTTGGTGCCGATGTCCAGGCCGATGCTG
TACTTCTTGTCCATGGTGGCAGCGCTCTAGAACCGGTCCTGTGTTCTGGCGGCAAACCCGTTGCGAAAAA
GAACGTTCACGGCGACTACTGCACTTATATACGGTTCTCCCCCACCCTCGGGAAAAAGGCGGAGCCAGTA
CACGACATCACTTTCCCAGTTTACCCCGCGCCACCTTCTCTAGGCACCGGATCAATTGCCGACCCCTCCC
CCCAACTTCTCGGGGACTGTGGGCGATGTGCGCTCTGCCCACTGACGGGCACCGGAGCCAATTCCCACTC
CTTTCAAGACCTAGCTAGCGAATTCAAAAAAGCACCGACTCGGTGCCACTTTTTCAAGTTGATAACGGAC
TAGCCTTATTTTAACTTGCTATTTCTAGCTCTAAAACGCAGTAAGCGTCCATGTCTTCGGTGTTTCGTCC
TTTCCACAAGATATATAAAGCCAAGAAATCGAAATACTTTCAAGTTACGGTAAGCATATGATAGTCCATT
TTAAAACATAATTTTAAAACTGCAAACTACCCAAGAAATTATTACTTTCTACGTCACGTATTTTGTACTA
ATATCTTTGTGTTTACAGTCAAATTAATTCTAATTATCTCTCTAACAGCCTTGTATCGTATATGCAAATA
TGAAGGAATCATGGGAAATAGGCCCTCGGTACCTTAATTAACCAAACTGGATCTCTGCTGTCCCTGTAAT
AAACCCGAAAATTTTGAATTTTTGTAATTTGTTTTTGTAATTCTTTAGTTTGTATGTCTGTTGCTATTAT
GTCTACTATTCTTTCCCCTGCACTGTACCCCCCAATCCCCCCTTTTCTTTTAAAATTGTGGATGAATACT
GCCATTTGTCTGCAGAATTGGCGC
Features (pLannotate 1.2.2; 33 found; start..end, strand, type, name):
     11..111     -  CDS            Rev (fragment): human immunodeficiency virus 1 (HIV-1) Rev protein; rev; enhances nuclear export of unspliced and incompletely spliced viral mRNAs
    488..721     -  misc_feature   RRE: The Rev response element (RRE) of HIV-1 allows for Rev-dependent mRNA export from the nucleus to the cytoplasm.
    867..1230    -  CDS            HIV-1 gag (fragment): gag protein from human immunodeficiency virus 1; gag
   1214..1339    -  misc_feature   HIV-1 Ψ: packaging signal of human immunodeficiency virus type 1
   1386..1566    -  LTR            5' LTR (truncated): truncated 5' long terminal repeat (LTR) from HIV-1
   1584..1783    -  promoter       CMV promoter: human cytomegalovirus (CMV) immediate early promoter
   1784..2163    -  enhancer       CMV enhancer: human cytomegalovirus immediate early enhancer
   2322..2374    +  misc_feature   bom (fragment): basis of mobility region from pBR322
   2433..2537    +  promoter       AmpR promoter: bla
   2538..3398    +  CDS            AmpR: β-lactamase; bla; confers resistance to ampicillin, carbenicillin, and related antibiotics
   3569..4157    +  rep_origin     ori: high-copy-number ColE1/pMB1/pBR322/pUC origin of replication
   4340..4432    +  CDS            lacI (fragment): lac repressor; lacI; The lac repressor binds to the lac operator to inhibit transcription in E. coli. This inhibition can be relieved by adding lactose or isopropyl-β-D-thiogalactopyranoside (IPTG).
   4445..4466    +  protein_bind   CAP binding site: CAP binding activates transcription in the presence of cAMP. E. coli catabolite activator protein
   4481..4511    +  promoter       lac promoter: promoter for the E. coli lac operon
   4515..4537    +  protein_bind   lac operator (fragment): The lac repressor binds to the lac operator to inhibit transcription in E. coli. This inhibition can be relieved by adding lactose or isopropyl-β-D-thiogalactopyranoside (IPTG). lac repressor encoded by lacI
   4608..4729    -  polyA_signal   SV40 poly(A) signal: SV40 polyadenylation signal
   4724..4849    -  CDS            ble (fragment): BLE_KLEPN - Experimental evidence at protein level: Swiss-Prot protein existence level 1. Binding protein with a strong affinity to the bleomycin family of antibiotics. Binds to CL990; an antimitotic-antibiotic compound. From Klebsiella pneumoniae.
   4859..5233    -  CDS            BleoR: antibiotic-binding protein; Sh ble from Streptoalloteichus hindustanus; confers resistance to bleomycin, phleomycin, and Zeocin™
   5252..5299    -  promoter       EM7 promoter: synthetic bacterial promoter&nbsp
   5347..5676    -  promoter       SV40 promoter: SV40 enhancer and early promoter
   5690..6118    -  rep_origin     f1 ori (sequence partly withheld): f1 bacteriophage origin of replication; arrow indicates direction of (+) strand synthesis
   6139..6160    -  promoter       SV40 promoter (fragment): SV40 enhancer and early promoter
   6164..6388    -  polyA_signal   bGH poly(A) signal: bovine growth hormone polyadenylation signal
   6420..6653    -  LTR            3' LTR (ΔU3): self-inactivating 3' long terminal repeat (LTR) from HIV-1
   6655..6674    -  misc_feature   cPPT/CTS (fragment): central polypurine tract and central termination sequence of HIV-1
   6725..7313    -  misc_feature   WPRE: woodchuck hepatitis virus posttranscriptional regulatory element
   7329..8121    -  CDS            NeoR/KanR (fragment): aminoglycoside phosphotransferase from Tn5; aph(3')-II (or nptII); confers resistance to neomycin, kanamycin, and G418 (Geneticin®)
   8259..12362   -  CDS            Cas9: Cas9 (Csn1) endonuclease from the Streptococcus pyogenes Type II CRISPR/Cas system generates RNA-guided double strand breaks in DNA
  12387..12598   -  promoter       EF-1α core promoter: core promoter for human elongation factor EF-1α
  12624..12642   -  CDS            small t antigen (fragment): SV40 (simian virus 40) small t antigen
  12660..12735   -  misc_RNA       gRNA scaffold: guide RNA scaffold for the Streptococcus pyogenes CRISPR/Cas9 system
  12765..13005   -  promoter       U6 promoter: RNA polymerase III promoter for human U6 snRNA
  13056..13173   -  misc_feature   cPPT/CTS: central polypurine tract and central termination sequence of HIV-1
