[The description below was written by a language model from this plasmid's Addgene catalogue record and pLannotate feature annotations shown in this document.]
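Description:
pLentiCRISPR V2 Neo sgITGB1_2 is an all-in-one lentiviral CRISPR/Cas9 plasmid built on the pLentiCRISPR V2 Neo backbone and intended to knock out mouse Itgb1 (integrin β1, CD29). It is propagated in E. coli as a high-copy plasmid through a ColE1/pUC-type origin with ampicillin selection (AmpR). The backbone outside the viral unit also carries an f1 origin and an SV40/EM7-driven bleomycin/Zeocin resistance cassette with an SV40 polyadenylation signal.

The transfer cassette has a third-generation, self-inactivating layout. A CMV enhancer/promoter fused to a truncated 5' LTR drives genomic RNA production in packaging cells. It is followed by the HIV-1 Ψ packaging signal with a gag fragment, the RRE for Rev-dependent nuclear export, and a cPPT/CTS. The unit ends in a ΔU3 3' LTR, with a bGH polyadenylation signal just beyond it. Between these elements, a human U6 RNA polymerase III promoter expresses the Itgb1-targeting spacer joined to the S. pyogenes gRNA scaffold. An EF-1α core promoter drives S. pyogenes Cas9, followed by a neomycin phosphotransferase coding sequence, with a WPRE downstream to enhance transcript expression. The feature table does not annotate the linker between Cas9 and NeoR, so the record does not state how the two are coupled, although their arrangement behind a single promoter suggests co-expression from one transcript.

Transduced mammalian cells can be selected with G418, and Cas9 guided to Itgb1 introduces double-strand breaks that disrupt the gene. The "_2" in the name suggests it is one of several guides against this target. The associated publication concerns integrin-dependent invasion in PTEN-deficient ovarian cancer models.
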