Addgene plasmid #233249: pLentiCRISPR V2 Neo sgITGB1_2
Purpose: Knock out of murine ITGB1
Depositing lab: David Bryant. Depositing organization: University of Glasgow. Publication: PTEN deficiency exposes a requirement for an ARF GTPase module for integrin-dependent invasion in ovarian cancer. Nikolatou K, Sandilands E, Roman-Fernandez A, Cumming EM, Freckmann E, Lilla S, Buetow L, McGarry L, Neilson M, Shaw R, Strachan D, Miller C, Huang DT, McNeish IA, Norman JC, Zanivan S, Bryant DM. EMBO J. 2023 Sep 18;42(18):e113987. doi: 10.15252/embj.2023113987. Epub 2023 Aug 14. PubMed 37577760.
Backbone
  Vector backbone: pLentiCRISPR V2 Neo
  Vector type: Lentiviral
Growth in bacteria
  Bacterial resistance: Ampicillin, 100 μg/mL
  Growth temperature: 37°C
  Growth strain: NEB Stable
  Copy number: High Copy
Gene/Insert
  Gene/Insert name: ITGB1
  gRNA/shRNA sequence: CAC CGA AGA CAT GGA CGC TTA CTG C
  Species: M. musculus (mouse)
  Entrez Gene: Itgb1 (a.k.a. 4633401G24Rik, CD29, Fnrb, Gm9863, gpIIa)
  Cloning method: Restriction Enzyme; 5′ cloning site Unknown (unknown if destroyed)
Terms and licenses: Academic/Nonprofit Terms; Industry Terms: Not Available to Industry
How to cite: pLentiCRISPR V2 Neo sgITGB1_2 was a gift from David Bryant (Addgene plasmid # 233249 ; http://n2t.net/addgene:233249 ; RRID:Addgene_233249)
